>Addgene plasmid #120945 | P34m | addgene full sequence | sequence record 238039 | Addgene NGS Result
AACCATTATTATCATGACATTAACCTATAAAAATAGGCGTATCACGAGGCAGAATTTCAGATAAAAAAAA
TCCTTAGCTTTCGCTAAGGATGATTTCTGGAATTCGCGGCCGCTTCTAGAGACTAGTGGGTCTCAGGAGT
TCCCTATTAATCATCCGGCTCGTATAATGTGTGGATACTAGAGACCTACTAGTAGCGGCCGCTGCAGGCT
TCCTCGCTCACTGACTCGCTGCGCTCGGTCGTTCGGCTGCGGCGAGCGGTATCAGCTCACTCAAAGGCGG
TAATACGGTTATCCACAGAATCAGGGGATAACGCAGGAAAGAACATGTGAGCAAAAGGCCAGCAAAAGGC
CAGGAACCGTAAAAAGGCCGCGTTGCTGGCGTTTTTCCACAGGCTCCGCCCCCCTGACGAGCATCACAAA
AATCGACGCTCAAGTCAGAGGTGGCGAAACCCGACAGGACTATAAAGATACCAGGCGTTTCCCCCTGGAA
GCTCCCTCGTGCGCTCTCCTGTTCCGACCCTGCCGCTTACCGGATACCTGTCCGCCTTTCTCCCTTCGGG
AAGCGTGGCGCTTTCTCATAGCTCACGCTGTAGGTATCTCAGTTCGGTGTAGGTCGTTCGCTCCAAGCTG
GGCTGTGTGCACGAACCCCCCGTTCAGCCCGACCGCTGCGCCTTATCCGGTAACTATCGTCTTGAGTCCA
ACCCGGTAAGACACGACTTATCGCCACTGGCAGCAGCCACTGGTAACAGGATTAGCAGAGCGAGGTATGT
AGGCGGTGCTACAGAGTTCTTGAAGTGGTGGCCTAACTACGGCTACACTAGAAGAACAGTATTTGGTATC
TGCGCTCTGCTGAAGCCAGTTACCTTCGGAAAAAGAGTTGGTAGCTCTTGATCCGGCAAACAAACCACCG
CTGGTAGCGGTGGTTTTTTTGTTTGCAAGCAGCAGATTACGCGCAGAAAAAAAGGATCTCAAGAAGATCC
TTTGATCTTTTCTACGGGGTCTGACGCTCAGTGGAACGAAAACTCACGTTAAGGGATTTTGGTCATGAGA
TTATCAAAAAGGATCTTCACCTAGATCCTTTTAAATTAAAAATGAAGTTTTAAATCAATCTAAAGTATAT
ATGAGTAAACTTGGTCTGACAGTTACCAATGCTTAATCAGTGAGGCACCTATCTCAGCGATCTGTCTATT
TCGTTCATCCATAGTTGCCTGACTCCCCGTCGTGTAGATAACTACGATACGGGAGGGCTTACCATCTGGC
CCCAGTGCTGCAATGATACCGCGCGACCCACGCTCACCGGCTCCAGATTTATCAGCAATAAACCAGCCAG
CCGGAAGGGCCGAGCGCAGAAGTGGTCCTGCAACTTTATCCGCCTCCATCCAGTCTATTAATTGTTGCCG
GGAAGCTAGAGTAAGTAGTTCGCCAGTTAATAGTTTGCGCAACGTTGTTGCCATTGCTACAGGCATCGTG
GTGTCACGCTCGTCGTTTGGTATGGCTTCATTCAGCTCCGGTTCCCAACGATCAAGGCGAGTTACATGAT
CCCCCATGTTGTGCAAAAAAGCGGTTAGCTCCTTCGGTCCTCCGATCGTTGTCAGAAGTAAGTTGGCCGC
AGTGTTATCACTCATGGTTATGGCAGCACTGCATAATTCTCTTACTGTCATGCCATCCGTAAGATGCTTT
TCTGTGACTGGTGAGTACTCAACCAAGTCATTCTGAGAATAGTGTATGCGGCGACCGAGTTGCTCTTGCC
CGGCGTCAATACGGGATAATACCGCGCCACATAGCAGAACTTTAAAAGTGCTCATCATTGGAAAACGTTC
TTCGGGGCGAAAACTCTCAAGGATCTTACCGCTGTTGAGATCCAGTTCGATGTAACCCACTCGTGCACCC
AACTGATCTTCAGCATCTTTTACTTTCACCAGCGTTTCTGGGTGAGCAAAAACAGGAAGGCAAAATGCCG
CAAAAAAGGGAATAAGGGCGACACGGAAATGTTGAATACTCATACTCTTCCTTTTTCAATATTATTGAAG
CATTTATCAGGGTTATTGTCTCATGAGCGGATACATATTTGAATGTATTTAGAAAAATAAACAAATAGGG
GTTCCGCGCACATTTCCCCGAAAAGTGCCACCTGACGTCTAAGA
Features (pLannotate 1.2.2; 7 found; start..end, strand, type, name):
     54..97      -  terminator     bacterial terminator: putative bacterial transcription terminator
    100..121     +  misc_feature   BioBrick prefix: BioBrick prefix for parts that do not start with "ATG"
    146..169     +  promoter       trc promoter (fragment): strong E. coli promoter; hybrid between the trp and lac UV5 promoters
    187..207     +  misc_feature   BioBrick suffix: universal suffix for all parts
    384..972     -  rep_origin     ori: high-copy-number ColE1/pMB1/pBR322/pUC origin of replication
   1143..2003    -  CDS            AmpR: β-lactamase; bla; confers resistance to ampicillin, carbenicillin, and related antibiotics
   2004..2108    -  promoter       AmpR promoter: bla
