[The description below was written by a language model from this plasmid's Addgene catalogue record and pLannotate feature annotations shown in this document.]
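Description:
P34m is a small synthetic-biology part plasmid (about 2.1 kb) built on the DVA backbone. It serves as a basic "AB" position part for MoClo Golden Gate assembly. It is propagated in E. coli from a high-copy ColE1/pUC-type origin of replication and selected with ampicillin through a β-lactamase (AmpR) gene driven by its native bla promoter. These maintenance elements account for almost all of the plasmid, as expected for a vector whose only role is to store and donate a short DNA part.

The payload is a 44 bp synthetic constitutive bacterial promoter, recorded as P13 from the Mutalik promoter library and described as weak or low-strength. In the feature table, the insert region is flanked by BioBrick prefix and suffix sequences, with a putative bacterial transcription terminator just upstream that likely insulates the part from read-through. The automated annotation labels a short stretch within the insert as a fragment of the trc promoter. This most likely reflects sequence similarity between the synthetic promoter and standard E. coli σ70-type promoters, not the presence of a functional trc promoter, and the catalogue describes the part as weak. The Type IIS restriction sites and the overhangs that define the A and B junctions are not annotated in the table. The record refers to a supplementary annotated file for those details.

In use, the promoter is excised in a one-pot Golden Gate reaction and joined to downstream parts such as ribosome binding sites, coding sequences and terminators to build transcription units. It provides a low-expression option when tuning expression levels in bacterial or cell-free genetic circuits.
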