Addgene plasmid #120945: P34m
Purpose: MoClo golden gate assembly AB part (low-strength Mutalik library promoter; see DOI: 10.1038/nmeth.2404). Please see Supplemental Documents for annotated Genbank file.
Depositing lab: Richard Murray.
Backbone
  Vector backbone: DVA
  Backbone size w/o insert (bp): 2100
  Vector type: Synthetic Biology
Growth in bacteria
  Bacterial resistance: Ampicillin, 100 μg/mL
  Growth temperature: 37°C
  Growth strain: JM109
  Copy number: High Copy
Gene/Insert
  Gene/Insert name: P13 from Mutalik library (weak)
  Species: Synthetic
  Insert size (bp): 44
  Cloning method: Gibson Cloning
  Sequencing primers: 5′ AAATAGGCGTATCACGAGGCA; 3′ TTACCGCCTTTGAGTGAGCTG
Terms and licenses: Academic/Nonprofit Terms; Industry Terms: Not Available to Industry
How to cite: P34m was a gift from Richard Murray (Addgene plasmid # 120945 ; http://n2t.net/addgene:120945 ; RRID:Addgene_120945)
