>Addgene plasmid #120945 | P34m | depositor partial sequence | sequence record 229944 | insert sequence
GGAGTTCCCTATTAATCATCCGGCTCGTATAATGTGTGGATACT
